>Addgene plasmid #122134 | pB-Rex | depositor full sequence | sequence record 232865 | pB-Rex sequence 5196 bps
CCATGTATGCATGAGCTCTACTACGTCAGTGTCGTGCCATAGATCTCATAAGGGAGAGCGTCGAGATCCC
GGGCGCGCCTTGACAATTAATCATCCGGCTCCTAGGATGTGTGGAGGGACGACTAACACCAGACGATTCT
ATTACAAATCCAGAATGAATAAGGATCAATCAAAAATTCCGCAGGCGACGGCGAAACGGCTGCCGCTTTA
CTATCGCTTTTTAAAGAATCTGCATGCGTCAGGAAAACAGCGTGTATCATCCGCTGAACTCAGTGATGCC
GTAAAGGTTGATTCTGCCACGATTCGGAGGGATTTTTCCTATTTTGGAGCTCTTGGCAAAAAAGGATACG
GATATAATGTGGATTATTTGCTGTCTTTTTTCCGGAAAACGCTTGATCAGGATGAGATGACAGACGTCAT
CTTGATTGGTGTCGGGAACTTGGGAACGGCATTTCTTCACTATAATTTCACAAAAAACAATAACACAAAA
ATTTCTATGGCTTTTGATATAAATGAGAGTAAAATAGGAACTGAGGTAGGCGGCGTGCCCGTCTATAACC
TTGATGACCTTGAACAACACGTAAAAGATGAATCAGTTGCCATTCTTACAGTGCCAGCAGTTGCCGCTCA
ATCCATTACAGACAGATTGGTCGCATTAGGAATCAAGGGAATCCTTAATTTTACGCCGGCCCGTTTGAAT
GTGCCGGAACACATTCGAATTCATCATATAGATTTAGCAGTTGAGCTTCAGTCACTGGTTTATTTTTTGA
AGCATTATTCAGTTTTAGAGGAAATCGAATGAGCTTGATATCGAATTCCTGCAGCCCGGGGGATCCCTAG
TTCTAGAAATAAGTTAAATAAAGCCCTGAGTTTAACCGCTCGGGGCTTTTTGCGTTTTAAGCACACTAGA
GCGGCCGCCACCGCGGTGGAGCTCCAATTCGCCCTATAGTGAGTCGTATTACGCGCGCTCACTGGCCGTC
GTTTTACAACGTCGTGACTGGGAAAACCCTGGCGTTACCCAACTTAATCGCCTTGCAGCACATCCCCCTT
TCGCCAGCTGGCGTAATAGCGAAGAGGCCCGCACCGATCGCCCTTCCCAACAGTTGCGCAGCCTGAATGG
CGAATGGAAATTGTAAGCGTTAATATTTTGTTAAAATTCGCGTTAAATTTTTGTTAAATCAGCTCATTTT
TTAACCAATAGGCCGACTGCGATGAGTGGCAGGGCGGGGCGTAATTTTTTTAAGGCAGTTATTGGTGCCC
TTAAACGCCTGGTGCTACGCCTGAATAAGTGATAATAAGCGGATGAATGGCAGAAATTCGAAAGCAAATT
CGACCCGGTCGTCGGTTCAGGGCAGGGTCGTTAAATAGCCGCTTATGTCTATTGCTGGTTTACCGGTTTA
TTGACTACCGGAAGCAGTGTGACCGTGTGCTTCTCAAATGCCTGAGGCCAGTTTGCTCAGGCTCTCCCCG
TGGAGGTAATAATTGACGATATGATCATTTATTCTGCCTCCCAGAGCCTGATAAAAACGGTGAATCCGTT
AGCGAGGTGCCGCCGGCTTCCATTCAGGTCGAGGTGGCCCGGCTCCATGCACCGCGACGCAACGCGGGGA
GGCAGACAAGGTATAGGGCGGCGAGGCGGCTACAGCCGATAGTCTGGAACAGCGCACTTACGGGTTGCTG
CGCAACCCAAGTGCTACCGGCGCGGCAGCGTGACCCGTGTCGGCGGCTCCAACGGCTCGCCATCGTCCAG
AAAACACGGCTCATCGGGCATCGGCAGGCGCTGCTGCCCGCGCCGTTCCCATTCCTCCGTTTCGGTCAAG
GCTGGCAGGTCTGGTTCCATGCCCGGAATGCCGGGCTGGCTGGGCGGCTCCTCGCCGGGGCCGGTCGGTA
GTTGCTGCTCGCCCGGATACAGGGTCGGGATGCGGCGCAGGTCGCCATGCCCCAACAGCGATTCGTCCTG
GTCGTCGTGATCAACCACCACGGCGGCACTGAACACCGACAGGCGCAACTGGTCGCGGGGCTGGCCCCAC
GCCACGCGGTCATTGACCACGTAGGCCGACACGGTGCCGGGGCCGTTGAGCTTCACGACGGAGATCCAGC
GCTCGGCCACCAAGTCCTTGACTGCGTATTGGACCGTCCGCAAAGAACGTCCGATGAGCTTGGAAAGTGT
CTTCTGGCTGACCACCACGGCGTTCTGGTGGCCCATCTGCGCCACGAGGTGATGCAGCAGCATTGCCGCC
GTGGGTTTCCTCGCAATAAGCCCGGCCCACGCCTCATGCGCTTTGCGTTCCGTTTGCACCCAGTGACCGG
GCTTGTTCTTGGCTTGAATGCCGATTTCTCTGGACTGCGTGGCCATGCTTATCTCCATGCGGTAGGGTGC
CGCACGGTTGCGGCACCATGCGCAATCAGCTGCAACTTTTCGGCAGCGCGACAACAATTATGCGTTGCGT
AAAAGTGGCAGTCAATTACAGATTTTCTTTAACCTACGCAATGAGCTATTGCGGGGGGTGCCGCAATGAG
CTGTTGCGTACCCCCCTTTTTTAAGTTGTTGATTTTTAAGTCTTTCGCATTTCGCCCTATATCTAGTTCT
TTGGTGCCCAAAGAAGGGCACCCCTGCGGGGTTCCCCCACGCCTTCGGCGCGGCTCCCCCTCCGGCAAAA
AGTGGCCCCTCCGGGGCTTGTTGATCGACTGCGCGGCCTTCGGCCTTGCCCAAGGTGGCGCTGCCCCCTT
GGAACCCCCGCACTCGCCGCCGTGAGGCTCGGGGGGCAGGCGGGCGGGCTTCGCCTTCGACTGCCCCCAC
TCGCATAGGCTTGGGTCGTTCCAGGCGCGTCAAGGCCAAGCCGCTGCGCGGTCGCTGCGCGAGCCTTGAC
CCGCCTTCCACTTGGTGTCCAACCGGCAAGCGAAGCGCGCAGGCCGCAGGCCGGAGGCTTTTCCCCAGAG
AAAATTAAAAAAATTGATGGGGCAAGGCCGCAGGCCGCGCAGTTGGAGCCGGTGGGTATGTGGTCGAAGG
CTGGGTAGCCGGTGGGCAATCCCTGTGGTCAAGCTCGTGGGCAGGCGCAGCCTGTCCATCAGCTTGTCCA
GCAGGGTTGTCCACGGGCCGAGCGAAGCGAGCCAGCCGGTGGCCGCTCGCGGCCATCGTCCACATATCCA
CGGGCTGGCAAGGGAGCGCAGCGACCGCGCAGGGCGAAGCCCGGAGAGCAAGCCCGTAGGGCGCCGCAGC
CGCCGTAGGCGGTCACGACTTTGCGAAGCAAAGTCTAGTGAGTATACTCAAGCATTGAGTGGCCCGCCGG
AGGCACCGCCTTGCGCTGCCCCCGTCGAGCCGGTTGGACACCAAAAGGGAGGGGCAGGCATGGCGGCATA
CGCGATCATGCGATGCAAGAAGCTGGCGAAAATGGGCAACGTGGCGGCCAGTCTCAAGCACGCCTACCGC
GAGCGCGAGACGCCCAACGCTGACGCCAGCAGGACGCCAGAGAACGAGCACTGGGCGGCCAGCAGCACCG
ATGAAGCGATGGGCCGACTGCGCGAGTTGCTGCCAGAGAAGCGGCGCAAGGACGCTGTGTTGGCGGTCGA
GTACGTCATGACGGCCAGCCCGGAATGGTGGAAGTCGGCCAGCCAAGAACAGCAGGCGGCGTTCTTCGAG
AAGGCGCACAAGTGGCTGGCGGACAAGTACGGGGCGGATCGCATCGTGACGGCCAGCATCCACCGTGACG
AAACCAGCCCGCACATGACCGCGTTCGTGGTGCCGCTGACGCAGGACGGCAGGCTGTCGGCCAAGGAGTT
CATCGGCAACAAAGCGCAGATGACCCGCGACCAGACCACGTTTGCGGCCGCTGTGGCCGATCTAGGGCTG
CAACGGGGCATCGAGGGCAGCAAGGCACGTCACACGCGCATTCAGGCGTTCTACGAGGCCCTGGAGCGGC
CACCAGTGGGCCACGTCACCATCAGCCCGCAAGCGGTCGAGCCACGCGCCTATGCACCGCAGGGATTGGC
CGAAAAGCTGGGAATCTCAAAGCGCGTTGAGACGCCGGAAGCCGTGGCCGACCGGCTGACAAAAGCGGTT
CGGCAGGGGTATGAGCCTGCCCTACAGGCCGCCGCAGGAGCGCGTGAGATGCGCAAGAAGGCCGATCAAG
CCCAAGAGACGGCCCGAGACCTTCGGGAGCGCCTGAAGCCCGTTCTGGACGCCCTGGGGCCGTTGAATCG
GGATATGCAGGCCAAGGCCGCCGCGATCATCAAGGCCGTGGGCGAAAAGCTGCTGACGGAACAGCGGGAA
GTCCAGCGCCAGAAACAGGCCCAGCGCCAGCAGGAACGCGGGCGCGCACATTTCCCCGAAAAGTGCCACC
TGGCGGCGTTGTGACAATTTACCGAACAACTCCGCGGCCGGGAAGCCGATCTCGGCTTGAACGAATTGTT
AGGTGGCGGTACTTGGGTCGATATCAAAGTGCATCACTTCTTCCCGTATGCCCAACTTTGTATAGAGAGC
CACTGCGGGATCGTCACCGTAATCTGCTTGCACGTAGATCACATAAGCACCAAGCGCGTTGGCCTCATGC
TTGAGGAGATTGATGAGCGCGGTGGCAATGCCCTGCCTCCGGTGCTCGCCGGAGACTGCGAGATCATAGA
TATAGATCTCACTACGCGGCTGCTCAAACCTGGGCAGAACGTAAGCCGCGAGAGCGCCAACAACCGCTTC
TTGGTCGAAGGCAGCAAGCGCGATGAATGTCTTACTACGGAGCAAGTTCCCGAGGTAATCGGAGTCCGGC
TGATGTTGGGAGTAGGTGGCTACGTCTCCGAACTCACGACCGAAAAGATCAAGAGCAGCCCGCATGGATT
TGACTTGGTCAGGGCCGAGCCTACATGTGCGAATGATGCCCATACTTGAGCCACCTAACTTTGTTTTAGG
GCGACTGCCCTGCTGCGTAACATCGTTGCTGCTGCGTAACATCGTTGCTGCTCCATAACATCAAACATCG
ACCCACGGCGTAACGCGCTTGCTGCTTGGATGCCCGAGGCATAGACTGTACAAAAAAACAGTCATAACAA
GCCATGAAAACCGCCACTGCGCCGTTACCACCGCTGCGTTCGGTCAAGGTTCTGGACCAGTTGCGTGAGC
GCATACGCTACTTGCATTACAGTTTACGAACCGAACAGGCTTATGTCAACTGGGTTCGTGCCTTCATCCG
TTTCCACGGTGTGCGT
Features (pLannotate 1.2.2; 13 found; start..end, strand, type, name):
     80..101     +  promoter       trc promoter (fragment): strong E. coli promoter; hybrid between the trp and lac UV5 promoters
    155..799     +  CDS            rex: REX_BACSU - Also known as ydiH. Experimental evidence at protein level: Swiss-Prot protein existence level 1. Modulates transcription in response to changes in cellular NADH/NAD(+) redox state. From Bacillus subtilis (strain 168).
    802..847     -  misc_feature   MCS (fragment): pBluescript multiple cloning site
    906..934     -  misc_feature   MCS (fragment): pBluescript multiple cloning site
    943..961     -  promoter       T7 promoter: promoter for bacteriophage T7 RNA polymerase
    969..1124    +  CDS            lacZα (fragment): LacZα fragment of β-galactosidase; lacZ fragment
   1128..1206    -  rep_origin     M13 ori (fragment): M13 bacteriophage origin of replication; arrow indicates direction of (+) strand synthesis
   1206..1235    +  CDS            CmR (fragment): chloramphenicol acetyltransferase confers resistance to chloramphenicol
   1564..1633    -  CDS            TcR (fragment): tetracycline efflux protein; tet; confers resistance to tetracycline
   1694..2356    -  CDS            pBBR1 Rep: replication protein for the broad-host-range plasmid pBBR1 from Bordetella bronchiseptica
   2357..3126    -  rep_origin     pBBR1 oriV: replication origin of the broad-host-range plasmid pBBR1 from Bordetella bronchiseptica; requires the pBBR1 Rep protein for replication
   4409..4942    -  CDS            GmR: gentamycin acetyltransferase; aacC1; confers resistance to gentamycin
   5131..5159    -  promoter       Pc promoter: intI1 (promoter lies within the coding sequence); class 1 integron promoter
