>Addgene plasmid #122134 | pB-Rex | addgene full sequence | sequence record 237162 | Addgene NGS Result
ATGTCAACTGGGTTCGTGCCTTCATCCGTTTCCACGGTGTGCGTCCATGTATGCATGAGCTCTACTACGT
CAGTGTCGTGCCATAGATCTCATAAGGGAGAGCGTCGAGATCCCGGGCGCGCCTTGACAATTAATCATCC
GGCTCCTAGGATGTGTGGAGGGACGACTAACACCAGACGATTCTATTACAAATCCAGAATGAATAAGGAT
CAATCAAAAATTCCGCAGGCGACGGCGAAACGGCTGCCGCTTTACTATCGCTTTTTAAAGAATCTGCATG
CGTCAGGAAAACAGCGTGTATCATCCGCTGAACTCAGTGATGCCGTAAAGGTTGATTCTGCCACGATTCG
GAGGGATTTTTCCTATTTTGGAGCTCTTGGCAAAAAAGGATACGGATATAATGTGGATTATTTGCTGTCT
TTTTTCCGGAAAACGCTTGATCAGGATGAGATGACAGACGTCATCTTGATTGGTGTCGGGAACTTGGGAA
CGGCATTTCTTCACTATAATTTCACAAAAAACAATAACACAAAAATTTCTATGGCTTTTGATATAAATGA
GAGTAAAATAGGAACTGAGGTAGGCGGCGTGCCCGTCTATAACCTTGATGACCTTGAACAACACGTAAAA
GATGAATCAGTTGCCATTCTTACAGTGCCAGCAGTTGCCGCTCAATCCATTACAGACAGATTGGTCGCAT
TAGGAATCAAGGGAATCCTTAATTTTACGCCGGCCCGTTTGAATGTGCCGGAACACATTCGAATTCATCA
TATAGATTTAGCAGTTGAGCTTCAGTCACTGGTTTATTTTTTGAAGCATTATTCAGTTTTAGAGGAAATC
GAATGAGCTTGATATCGAATTCCTGCAGCCCGGGGGATCCCTAGTTCTAGAAATAAGTTAAATAAAGCCC
TGAGTTTAACCGCTCGGGGCTTTTTGCGTTTTAAGCACACTAGAGCGGCCGCCACCGCGGTGGAGCTCCA
ATTCGCCCTATAGTGAGTCGTATTACGCGCGCTCACTGGCCGTCGTTTTACAACGTCGTGACTGGGAAAA
CCCTGGCGTTACCCAACTTAATCGCCTTGCAGCACATCCCCCTTTCGCCAGCTGGCGTAATAGCGAAGAG
GCCCGCACCGATCGCCCTTCCCAACAGTTGCGCAGCCTGAATGGCGAATGGAAATTGTAAGCGTTAATAT
TTTGTTAAAATTCGCGTTAAATTTTTGTTAAATCAGCTCATTTTTTAACCAATAGGCCGTACTGCGATGA
GTGGCAGGGCGGGGCGTAATTTTTTTAAGGCAGTTATTGGTGCCCTTAAACGCCTGGTTGCTACGCCTGA
ATAAGTGATAATAAGCGGATGAATGGCAGGAATTCGAAAGCAAATTCGACCCGGTCGTCGGTTCAGGGCA
GGGTCGTTAAATAGCCGCTTATGTCTATTGCTGGTTTACCGGTTTATTGACTACCGGAAGCAGTGTGACC
GTGTGCTTCTCAAATGCCTGAGGCCAGTTTGCTCAGGCTCTCCCCGTGGAGGTAATAATTGACGATATGA
TCATTTATTCTGCCTCCCAGAGCCTGATAAAAACGGTGAATCCGTTAGCGAGGTGCCGCCGGCTTCCATT
CAGGTCGAGGTGGCCCGGCTCCATGCACCGCGACGCAACGCGGGGAGGCAGACAAGGTATAGGGCGGCGA
GGCGGCTACAGCCGATAGTCTGGAACAGCGCACTTACGGGTTGCTGCGCAACCCAAGTGCTACCGGCGCG
GCAGCGTGACCCGTGTCGGCGGCTCCAACGGCTCGCCATCGTCCAGAAAACACGGCTCATCGGGCATCGG
CAGGCGCTGCTGCCCGCGCCGTTCCCATTCCTCCGTTTCGGTCAAGGCTGGCAGGTCTGGTTCCATGCCC
GGAATGCCGGGCTGGCTGGGCGGCTCCTCGCCGGGGCCGGTCGGTAGTTGCTGCTCGCCCGGATACAGGG
TCGGGATGCGGCGCAGGTCGCCATGCCCCAACAGCGATTCGTCCTGGTCGTCGTGATCAACCACCACGGC
GGCACTGAACACCGACAGGCGCAACTGGTCGCGGGGCTGGCCCCACGCCACGCGGTCATTGACCACGTAG
GCCGACACGGTGCCGGGGCCGTTGAGCTTCACGACGGAGATCCAGCGCTCGGCCACCAAGTCCTTGACTG
CGTATTGGACCGTCCGCAAAGAACGTCCGATGAGCTTGGAAAGTGTCTTCTGGCTGACCACCACGGCGTT
CTGGTGGCCCATCTGCGCCACGAGGTGATGCAGCAGCATTGCCGCCGTGGGTTTCCTCGCAATAAGCCCG
GCCCACGCCTCATGCGCTTTGCGTTCCGTTTGCACCCAGTGACCGGGCTTGTTCTTGGCTTGAATGCCGA
TTTCTCTGGACTGCGTGGCCATGCTTATCTCCATGCGGTAGGGGTGCCGCACGGTTGCGGCACCATGCGC
AATCAGCTGCAACTTTTCGGCAGCGCGACAACAATTATGCGTTGCGTAAAAGTGGCAGTCAATTACAGAT
TTTCTTTAACCTACGCAATGAGCTATTGCGGGGGGTGCCGCAATGAGCTGTTGCGTACCCCCCTTTTTTA
AGTTGTTGATTTTTAAGTCTTTCGCATTTCGCCCTATATCTAGTTCTTTGGTGCCCAAAGAAGGGCACCC
CTGCGGGGTTCCCCCACGCCTTCGGCGCGGCTCCCCCTCCGGCAAAAAGTGGCCCCTCCGGGGCTTGTTG
ATCGACTGCGCGGCCTTCGGCCTTGCCCAAGGTGGCGCTGCCCCCTTGGAACCCCCGCACTCGCCGCCGT
GAGGCTCGGGGGGCAGGCGGGCGGGCTTCGCCCTTCGACTGCCCCCACTCGCATAGGCTTGGGTCGTTCC
AGGCGCGTCAAGGCCAAGCCGCTGCGCGGTCGCTGCGCGAGCCTTGACCCGCCTTCCACTTGGTGTCCAA
CCGGCAAGCGAAGCGCGCAGGCCGCAGGCCGGAGGCTTTTCCCCAGAGAAAATTAAAAAAATTGATGGGG
CAAGGCCGCAGGCCGCGCAGTTGGAGCCGGTGGGTATGTGGTCGAAGGCTGGGTAGCCGGTGGGCAATCC
CTGTGGTCAAGCTCGTGGGCAGGCGCAGCCTGTCCATCAGCTTGTCCAGCAGGGTTGTCCACGGGCCGAG
CGAAGCGAGCCAGCCGGTGGCCGCTCGCGGCCATCGTCCACATATCCACGGGCTGGCAAGGGAGCGCAGC
GACCGCGCAGGGCGAAGCCCGGAGAGCAAGCCCGTAGGGCGCCGCAGCCGCCGTAGGCGGTCACGACTTT
GCGAAGCAAAGTCTAGTGAGTATACTCAAGCATTGAGTGGCCCGCCGGAGGCACCGCCTTGCGCTGCCCC
CGTCGAGCCGGTTGGACACCAAAAGGGAGGGGCAGGCATGGCGGCATACGCGATCATGCGATGCAAGAAG
CTGGCGAAAATGGGCAACGTGGCGGCCAGTCTCAAGCACGCCTACCGCGAGCGCGAGACGCCCAACGCTG
ACGCCAGCAGGACGCCAGAGAACGAGCACTGGGCGGCCAGCAGCACCGATGAAGCGATGGGCCGACTGCG
CGAGTTGCTGCCAGAGAAGCGGCGCAAGGACGCTGTGTTGGCGGTCGAGTACGTCATGACGGCCAGCCCG
GAATGGTGGAAGTCGGCCAGCCAAGAACAGCAGGCGGCGTTCTTCGAGAAGGCGCACAAGTGGCTGGCGG
ACAAGTACGGGGCGGATCGCATCGTGACGGCCAGCATCCACCGTGACGAAACCAGCCCGCACATGACCGC
GTTCGTGGTGCCGCTGACGCAGGACGGCAGGCTGTCGGCCAAGGAGTTCATCGGCAACAAAGCGCAGATG
ACCCGCGACCAGACCACGTTTGCGGCCGCTGTGGCCGATCTAGGGCTGCAACGGGGCATCGAGGGCAGCA
AGGCACGTCACACGCGCATTCAGGCGTTCTACGAGGCCCTGGAGCGGCCACCAGTGGGCCACGTCACCAT
CAGCCCGCAAGCGGTCGAGCCACGCGCCTATGCACCGCAGGGATTGGCCGAAAAGCTGGGAATCTCAAAG
CGCGTTGAGACGCCGGAAGCCGTGGCCGACCGGCTGACAAAAGCGGTTCGGCAGGGGTATGAGCCTGCCC
TACAGGCCGCCGCAGGAGCGCGTGAGATGCGCAAGAAGGCCGATCAAGCCCAAGAGACGGCCCGAGACCT
TCGGGAGCGCCTGAAGCCCGTTCTGGACGCCCTGGGGCCGTTGAATCGGGATATGCAGGCCAAGGCCGCC
GCGATCATCAAGGCCGTGGGCGAAAAGCTGCTGACGGAACAGCGGGAAGTCCAGCGCCAGAAACAGGCCC
AGCGCCAGCAGGAACGCGGGCGCGCACATTTCCCCGAAAAGTGCCACCTGCGGCGTTGTGACAATTTACC
GAACAACTCCGCGGCCGGGAAGCCGATCTCGGCTTGAACGAATTGTTAGGTGGCGGTACTTGGGTCGATA
TCAAAGTGCATCACTTCTTCCCGTATGCCCAACTTTGTATAGAGAGCCACTGCGGGATCGTCACCGTAAT
CTGCTTGCACGTAGATCACATAAGCACCAAGCGCGTTGGCCTCATGCTTGAGGAGATTGATGAGCGCGGT
GGCAATGCCCTGCCTCCGGTGCTCTCCGGAGACTGCGAGATCATAGATATAGATCTCACTACGCGGCTGC
TCAAACTTGGGCAGAACGTAAGCCGCGAGAGCGCCAACAACCGCTTCTTGGTCGAAGGCAGCAAGCGCGA
TGAATGTCTTACTACGGAGCAAGTTCCCGAGGTAATCGGAGTCCGGCTGATGTTGGGAGTAGGTGGCTAC
GTCTCCGAACTCACGACCGAAAAGATCAAGAGCAGCCCGCATGGATTTGACTTGGTCAGGGCCGAGCCTA
CATGTGCGAATGATGCCCATACTTGAGCCACCTAACTTTGTTTTAGGGCGACTGCCCTGCTGCGTAACAT
CGTTGCTGCTGCGTAACATCGTTGCTGCTCCATAACATCAAACATCGACCCACGGCGTAACGCGCTTGCT
GCTTGGATGCCCGAGGCATAGACTGTACAAAAAAACAGTCATAACAAGCCATGAAAACCGCCACTGCGCC
GTTACCACCGCTGCGTTCGGTCAAGGTTCTGGACCAGTTGCGTGAGCGCATACGCTACTTGCATTACAGT
TTACGAACCGAACAGGCTT
Features (pLannotate 1.2.2; 13 found; start..end, strand, type, name):
    124..145     +  promoter       trc promoter (fragment): strong E. coli promoter; hybrid between the trp and lac UV5 promoters
    199..843     +  CDS            rex: REX_BACSU - Also known as ydiH. Experimental evidence at protein level: Swiss-Prot protein existence level 1. Modulates transcription in response to changes in cellular NADH/NAD(+) redox state. From Bacillus subtilis (strain 168).
    846..891     -  misc_feature   MCS (fragment): pBluescript multiple cloning site
    950..978     -  misc_feature   MCS (fragment): pBluescript multiple cloning site
    987..1005    -  promoter       T7 promoter: promoter for bacteriophage T7 RNA polymerase
   1013..1168    +  CDS            lacZα (fragment): LacZα fragment of β-galactosidase; lacZ fragment
   1172..1249    -  rep_origin     M13 ori (fragment): M13 bacteriophage origin of replication; arrow indicates direction of (+) strand synthesis
   1249..1280    +  CDS            CmR (fragment): chloramphenicol acetyltransferase confers resistance to chloramphenicol
   1610..1679    -  CDS            TcR (fragment): tetracycline efflux protein; tet; confers resistance to tetracycline
   1740..2402    -  CDS            pBBR1 Rep: replication protein for the broad-host-range plasmid pBBR1 from Bordetella bronchiseptica
   2403..3174    -  rep_origin     pBBR1 oriV: replication origin of the broad-host-range plasmid pBBR1 from Bordetella bronchiseptica; requires the pBBR1 Rep protein for replication
   4456..4989    -  CDS            GmR: gentamycin acetyltransferase; aacC1; confers resistance to gentamycin
   5178..7       -  promoter       Pc promoter (across the origin): intI1 (promoter lies within the coding sequence); class 1 integron promoter
