[The description below was written by a language model from this plasmid's Addgene catalogue record and pLannotate feature annotations shown in this document.]
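Description:
pB-Rex is a low-copy bacterial expression plasmid of about 5.2 kb, built on a pBBR1 backbone, that supplies the Bacillus subtilis Rex protein as the sensing component of an NADH/NAD+ redox biosensor. Replication depends on the pBBR1 oriV together with the plasmid-encoded pBBR1 Rep protein, a broad-host-range pair originally from Bordetella bronchiseptica. Selection is by gentamicin, conferred by the aacC1 gentamicin acetyltransferase gene, which lies downstream of a class 1 integron Pc promoter. The plasmid is propagated in E. coli DH5alpha.

The payload is the rex coding sequence (also known as ydiH) from B. subtilis strain 168, a transcriptional regulator that modulates gene expression in response to the cellular NADH/NAD+ ratio. The catalogue entry names apFAB338 as the promoter driving it. The automated annotation does not label that promoter and instead finds a short trc promoter-like fragment just upstream of the gene, which probably reflects similarity between the promoter present there and trc. No reporter gene or Rex-responsive operator is annotated in either sequence record, so this plasmid appears to carry only the regulator, with any readout presumably provided separately; the record does not say how. The remaining annotations are backbone remnants: pBluescript polylinker pieces, a T7 promoter, a partial lacZα, and small M13 ori, CmR and TcR fragments that are too short to be functional. The depositor and repository-sequenced records differ by only three nucleotides in length and show the same feature layout. The construct is suited to expressing Rex in bacteria for redox-state biosensing.
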