Addgene plasmid #122134: pB-Rex
Purpose: B. subtilis Rex sensor plasmid with gentamicin resistance and pBBR1 origin
Depositing lab: Srivatsan Raman. Depositing organization: University of Wisconsin, Madison. Publication: A Regulatory NADH/NAD+ Redox Biosensor for Bacteria. Liu Y, Landick R, Raman S. ACS Synth Biol. 2019 Feb 15;8(2):264-273. doi: 10.1021/acssynbio.8b00485. Epub 2019 Jan 23. PubMed 30633862.
Backbone
  Vector backbone: pBBR1
  Vector type: Bacterial Expression
  Selectable markers: Gentamicin
Growth in bacteria
  Bacterial resistance: Gentamicin, 10 μg/mL
  Growth temperature: 37°C
  Growth strain: DH5alpha
  Copy number: Low Copy
Gene/Insert
  Gene/Insert name: B. subtilis Rex
  Promoter: apFAB338
  Cloning method: Gibson Cloning
  Sequencing primers: 5′ ctgggttcgtgccttcatcc; 3′ ctagaactagggatcccccg
Terms and licenses: Academic/Nonprofit Terms; Industry Terms: Not Available to Industry
How to cite: pB-Rex was a gift from Srivatsan Raman (Addgene plasmid # 122134 ; http://n2t.net/addgene:122134 ; RRID:Addgene_122134)
